Addgene plasmid #29022: pEMS1088
Purpose: Pleiades (Ple) MiniPromoter expression pattern described in Portales-Casamar et al., PNAS, 2010 (PMID: 20807748)
Depositing lab: Elizabeth Simpson. Depositing organization: University of British Columbia. Publication: A regulatory toolbox of MiniPromoters to drive selective expression in the brain. Portales-Casamar E, Swanson DJ, Liu L, de Leeuw CN, Banks KG, Ho Sui SJ, Fulton DL, Ali J, Amirabbasi M, Arenillas DJ, Babyak N, Black SF, Bonaguro RJ, Brauer E, Candido TR, Castellarin M, Chen J, Chen Y, Cheng JC, Chopra V, Docking TR, Dreolini L, D'Souza CA, Flynn EK, Glenn R, Hatakka K, Hearty TG, Imanian B, Jiang S, Khorasan-zadeh S, Komljenovic I, Laprise S, Liao NY, Lim JS, Lithwick S, Liu F, Liu J, Lu M, McConechy M, McLeod AJ, Milisavljevic M, Mis J, O'Connor K, Palma B, Palmquist DL, Schmouth JF, Swanson MI, Tam B, Ticoll A, Turner JL, Varhol R, Vermeulen J, Watkins RF, Wilson G, Wong BK, Wong SH, Wong TY, Yang GS, Ypsilanti AR, Jones SJ, Holt RA, Goldowitz D, Wasserman WW, Simpson EM. Proc Natl Acad Sci U S A. 2010 Sep 21. 107(38):16589-94. 10.1073/pnas.1009158107 PubMed 20807748.
Backbone
  Vector backbone: pEMS1302
  Backbone size w/o insert (bp): 17451
  Vector type: Pleiades Promoter Project [sic, Pleaides Plieades]
Growth in bacteria
  Bacterial resistance: Ampicillin, 100 μg/mL
  Growth temperature: 37°C
  Growth strain: DH5alpha
  Growth instructions: DH10B
  Copy number: High Copy
Gene/Insert
  Gene/Insert name: Ple176 (alt names: RGS16; regulator of G-protein signaling 16)
  Species: H. sapiens (human)
  Insert size (bp): 3231
  Entrez Gene: RGS16 (a.k.a. A28-RGS14, A28-RGS14P, RGS-R)
  Tag / fusion protein: EGFP-Cre-NLS (C terminal on backbone)
  Cloning method: Restriction Enzyme; 5′ cloning site FseI (unknown if destroyed); 3′ cloning site AscI (unknown if destroyed)
  Sequencing primers: 5′ Unknown
Terms and licenses: Academic/Nonprofit Terms; Industry Terms: Not Available to Industry
How to cite: pEMS1088 was a gift from Elizabeth Simpson (Addgene plasmid # 29022 ; http://n2t.net/addgene:29022 ; RRID:Addgene_29022)
