[The description below was written by a language model from this plasmid's Addgene catalogue record.]
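Description:
pEMS1088 is a plasmid from the Pleiades Promoter Project, a collection of constructs built to test compact human regulatory sequences ("MiniPromoters") for their ability to drive selective gene expression in the brain. It is based on the large pEMS1302 backbone (about 17.5 kb without insert) and is propagated in E. coli as a high-copy plasmid under ampicillin selection. The record does not describe the other backbone elements, such as the origin of replication, polyadenylation signals or any sequences used for genomic targeting or delivery into mammalian cells, and no feature table is available to fill these in.

The insert is Ple176, a roughly 3.2 kb MiniPromoter designed from regulatory sequence of the human RGS16 gene (regulator of G-protein signaling 16), cloned between FseI and AscI sites. Although catalogued as a gene insert, it acts as a promoter rather than a coding sequence. It sits upstream of a backbone-encoded reporter listed as EGFP-Cre-NLS, a fusion of green fluorescent protein with Cre recombinase carrying a nuclear localisation signal. In this arrangement the MiniPromoter controls where the fusion is made. EGFP fluorescence gives a direct readout of promoter activity, while nuclear Cre can recombine loxP-flanked sequences, for example to activate a Cre-dependent reporter or to modify a floxed allele in the expressing cells.

The stated purpose is to document the Ple176 expression pattern reported in the project's 2010 publication, so the plasmid serves as a characterised promoter-reporter reagent for work that needs RGS16-like, region-restricted expression. Distribution is limited to academic and nonprofit users.
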