>Addgene plasmid #29022 | pEMS1088 | addgene partial sequence | sequence record 41197 | pEMS1307-fwd 5'-ccgcacgtctaagaaaccat-3'
AAATAGGCGTATCACGAGGCCCTTTCGTCTTCAAGAATTAATTCCGATCATATTCAATAACCCTTAATGA
ATTCGAGCTCCTAGGCCGGCCGGAAGTGTGCACACCAGTTGTTAGTGACTATCATTGTGTTTACTGCAGC
CAGGGTGTTTGGGACGCCTGGGGACTTGGATCCAGAAAGTTCCCCTGTGGTCACATTTGGAGCAGCACTA
CAGCTAGATGGCTGGCGGAGGAGGTGTGGCTCACCCAGGCTCAGTCACACAGCTCACCGCGTGTGCCCCC
CTGCTCAAATGTGTGGGGCCTATTAGGGAGAGCTCATTTCTATCTCTGCAAAAACATCATGCACCCCCTG
CTGTGCTCTTCTCTCTGTCCACCTGGGCCTGTTTCTAGGACAGCTGCTGTGTCAGGGGCTGAGGGCCTGG
GAGCTTGTGAAAGGACCACCTGTTCCCATTGCTTTCTCCGGCCCTCCTCCCCCGCCGCCACTCTGCCGGC
CCAGCCTCCCAGCTGCTCACACATCACACCACGTTTCTCCCTCTGCTCAGGTGTTGTGAGCACATTGTGA
GAGGCATGATCCCTTCCAACTTGTCGCCACATTACAGCTAGTGTTGGTGCTTTTGTTGAGCCTCCCCTGC
TTTCCTATAAAATGGTTTTTCTTCTGTGCCCCTGCACCAGACTGCCCCACCCCCACCCCCTACTCTCCCT
GTTGACATGGGGACTCCTGGAAGGTGACTCAAAGGAGGAGGAGGTACCCCACAGAAAGTAGGTCCTTAAC
TCCCAGGAGATGACAAAGCCCCTCCCATGCCTCTGACCT
