>Addgene plasmid #29022 | pEMS1088 | addgene partial sequence | sequence record 42323 | CRE-R 5'-gcaaacggacagaagcattt-3'
GCCTGGCGATCCCTGAACATGTCCATCAGGTTCTTGCGAACCTCATCACTCGTTGCATCGACCGGTAATG
CAGGCAAATTTTGGTGTACGGTCAGTAAATTGGATAACTTGTACAGCTCGTCCATGCCGAGAGTGATCCC
GGCGGCGGTCACGAACTCCAGCAGGACCATGTGATCGCGCTTCTCGTTGGGGTCTTTGCTCAGGGCGGAC
TGGGTGCTCAGGTAGTGGTTGTCGGGCAGCAGCACGGGGCCGTCGCCGATGGGGGTGTTCTGCTGGTAGT
GGTCGGCGAGCTGCACGCTGCCGTCCTCGATGTTGTGGCGGATCTTGAAGTTCACCTTGATGCCGTTCTT
CTGCTTGTCGGCCATGATATAGACGTTGTGGCTGTTGTAGTTGTACTCCAGCTTGTGCCCCAGGATGTTG
CCGTCCTCCTTGAAGTCGATGCCCTTCAGCTCGATGCGGTTCACCAGGGTGTCGCCCTCGAACTTCACCT
CGGCGCGGGTCTTGTAGTTGCCGTCGTCCTTGAAGAAGATGGTGCGCTCCTGGACGTAGCCTTCGGGCAT
GGCGGACTTGAAGAAGTCGTGCTGCTTCATGTGGTCGGGGTAGCGGCTGAAGCACTGCACGCCGTAGGTC
AGGGTGGTCACGAGGGTGGGCCAGGGCACGGGCAGCTTGCCGGTGGTGCAGATGAACTTCAGGGTCAGCT
TGCCGTAGGTGGCATCGCCCTCGCCCTCGCCGGACACGCTGAACTTGTGGCCGTTTACGTCGCCGTCCAG
CTCGACCAGGATGGGCACCACCCCGGTGAACAGCTCCTCGCCCTTGCTCACCATGGTGGCGGCGAAGTTC
CTATACCTTTT
